Addgene plasmid #11527: pLIC.B3.TM1734
Depositing lab: Sung-Hou Kim. Depositing organization: Lawrence Berkeley National Laboratory. Publication: Crystal structure of a PhoU protein homologue: a new class of metalloprotein containing multinuclear iron clusters. Liu J, Lou Y, Yokota H, Adams PD, Kim R, Kim SH. J Biol Chem. 2005 Apr 22. 280(16):15960-6. 10.1074/jbc.M414117200 PubMed 15716271.
Backbone
  Vector backbone: pLIC.B3
  Backbone size w/o insert (bp): 6194
  Vector type: Bacterial Expression
Growth in bacteria
  Bacterial resistance: Ampicillin, 100 μg/mL
  Growth temperature: 37°C
  Growth strain: DH5alpha
  Copy number: High Copy
Gene/Insert
  Gene/Insert name: PhoU
  Species: T. maritima
  Insert size (bp): 705
  GenBank ID: AAD36799 TM1734 NP_229532
  Entrez Gene: TM1734 (a.k.a. TM1734)
  Tag / fusion protein: HisTag, TEV cleavable (N terminal on backbone)
  Cloning method: Restriction Enzyme; 5′ cloning site SmaI (destroyed during cloning); 3′ cloning site SmaI (destroyed during cloning)
  Sequencing primers: 5′ TAATACGACTCACTATAGGG; 3′ GTTGCATCACCTTCACCCTCTCC
Terms and licenses: Academic/Nonprofit Terms; Industry Terms: Not Available to Industry
Depositor comments: Please note that the plasmid pLIC.B3.TM1734 contains an Ampicillin resistance marker, and the BL21 bacterial strain contains a plasmid, pSJS1244, that confers spectinomycin resistance and allows for expression of genes with rare codons. Addgene provides this plasmid in the DH5alpha bacterial strain. For expression, please use BL21(DE3).Star/pSJS1244
How to cite: pLIC.B3.TM1734 was a gift from Sung-Hou Kim (Addgene plasmid # 11527 ; http://n2t.net/addgene:11527 ; RRID:Addgene_11527)
