[The description below was written by a language model from this plasmid's Addgene catalogue record.]
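Description:
pLIC.B3.TM1734 is a bacterial expression plasmid built on the pLIC.B3 backbone (about 6.2 kb without insert) that carries the Thermotoga maritima open reading frame TM1734, a PhoU protein homologue, as a 705 bp insert. It is a high-copy plasmid selected with ampicillin. The origin of replication is not named in the record, and no feature table is available to confirm individual backbone elements.

The coding sequence was inserted at a SmaI site that was destroyed on both sides during cloning, placing it in frame with an N-terminal His tag supplied by the backbone. A TEV protease recognition site lies between tag and protein, so the fusion can be captured by metal-affinity chromatography and the tag then removed to leave near-native protein. The promoter is not stated explicitly. However, the use of a standard T7 promoter primer for 5′ sequencing and the depositor's recommendation of a BL21(DE3)-derived host point to T7 RNA polymerase-driven expression.

The depositor notes that the intended expression strain also carries a separate helper plasmid, pSJS1244. This helper confers spectinomycin resistance and supports translation of genes containing codons that are rare in E. coli. It is not part of this construct, which is distributed in a cloning strain rather than the expression host. The associated publication reports the crystal structure of this PhoU homologue and describes it as a metalloprotein containing multinuclear iron clusters, so the plasmid's main use is recombinant overproduction and purification of TM1734 for structural and biochemical studies.
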