>Addgene plasmid #11527 | pLIC.B3.TM1734 | addgene partial sequence | sequence record 18230 | T7 5'-TAATACGACTCACTATAGGG-3'
TAATTTTGTTTAACTTTAAGAAGGAGATATACATAGTGGGCAGCAGACATCATCATCATCATCACGATTA
CGATATCCCAACGACCGAAAACCTTTACTTCCAGGGCGGCGGTGGTGGCGGCATGAATAGACTCTTAAAC
GAAAAGGTGGAAGAATTCAAGAAAGGCGTTCTCAAAGCGGGATGGTTCATAGAAAAGATGTTCAGAAACT
CCATATCCTCACTTGTCGAAAGAAACGAGTCCCTCGCCAGGGAAGTGATCGCAGATGAAGAGGTTGTCGA
TCAGATGGAAGTGGAGATTCAGGAAAAAGCAATGGAGGTGCTCGGCCTCTTTTCTCCCATAGGAAAGCCC
CTTCTCACAGTAACAGCGGGTATAAGGGTGGCAGAGCTCATTGAAAATATAGCCGACAAATGCCATGACA
TCGCAAAGAACGTCCTTGAACTCATGGAAGAACCTCCCTTGAAACCTCTCGAAGACATTCCAGCCATGGC
GAATCAAACTTCAGAAATGTTGAAGTTCGCTCTCAGGATGTTCGCCGATGTGAACGTAGAAAAGTCTTTC
GAAGTTTGCAGGATGGATTCGAAGGTTGATGACCTGTACGAGAAGGTGCGTGAAGAACTCTTGCTCTACA
TGATGGAGTCACCCAAATATGTGAAAAGGGCTCTTCTCCTCTTAGAAATAGCCGGCAACATAGAGATCAT
AGCCGATTACGCCACAACCATCGTGGAAGTCTCCGT
